Addgene plasmid #216996: pET26b(modified)-K-Sm
Purpose: Expression of GvpK-Linker-Small BiT
Depositing lab: George Lu. Depositing organization: Rice University. Publication: Elucidating the assembly of gas vesicles by systematic protein-protein interaction analysis. Iburg M, Anderson AP, Wong VT, Anton ED, He A, Lu GJ. EMBO J. 2024 Oct;43(19):4156-4172. doi: 10.1038/s44318-024-00178-2. Epub 2024 Sep 3. PubMed 39227754.
Backbone
  Vector backbone: pET26b
  Vector type: Bacterial Expression
Growth in bacteria
  Bacterial resistance: Kanamycin, 50 μg/mL
  Growth temperature: 30°C
  Growth strain: DH5alpha
  Copy number: Low Copy
Gene/Insert
  Gene/Insert name: GvpK-Linker-Small BiT
  Species: Synthetic; Priestia megaterium
  Tag / fusion protein: Split Nanoluciferase SmallBiT (C terminal on insert)
  Cloning method: Gibson Cloning
Terms and licenses: Academic/Nonprofit Terms; Industry Terms: Not Available to Industry
Depositor comments: Please visit https://www.biorxiv.org/content/10.1101/2023.07.23.550228v1 for bioRxiv preprint.
How to cite: pET26b(modified)-K-Sm was a gift from George Lu (Addgene plasmid # 216996 ; http://n2t.net/addgene:216996 ; RRID:Addgene_216996)
