[The description below was written by a language model from this plasmid's Addgene catalogue record and pLannotate feature annotations shown in this document.]
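Description:
pET26b(modified)-K-Sm is a bacterial expression plasmid built on an altered pET26b backbone for producing the gas vesicle protein GvpK from Priestia megaterium fused through a synthetic linker to the SmallBiT fragment of split NanoLuc luciferase at its C terminus. The insert was assembled by Gibson cloning. It sits in a standard pET expression cassette: a T7 promoter followed directly by a lac operator, the phage T7 gene 10 ribosome binding site, the coding region, and a T7 terminator. A lacI gene with its own promoter supplies repressor, so transcription requires a host providing T7 RNA polymerase and is induced with IPTG or lactose. The automated annotation does not label the GvpK-linker-SmallBiT reading frame itself, which presumably lies in the unannotated stretch between the RBS and the terminator. The short "SET1" fragment called just upstream of the terminator is probably a partial similarity match rather than a deliberate tag.

Selection is by kanamycin through the aph(3')-Ia gene. The "modified" backbone is reflected in the replication region: the feature table shows a p15A origin plus a small RSF origin fragment, rather than the usual pBR322-type origin, alongside the bom site and rop gene, consistent with the recorded low copy number. p15A is compatible with ColE1-type plasmids, which would allow co-maintenance with a partner plasmid, although the record does not say so explicitly. An f1 origin and remnant tetracycline-resistance fragments are also present. The construct comes from a systematic study of protein-protein interactions in gas vesicle assembly, where a SmallBiT fusion would be paired with LargeBiT-tagged proteins so that interaction reconstitutes luciferase activity.
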