Features (pLannotate 1.2.2; 18 found; start..end, strand, type, name):
    225..282     +  promoter       AmpR promoter (fragment): bla
    291..1106    -  CDS            KanR: aminoglycoside phosphotransferase; aph(3')-Ia; confers resistance to kanamycin in bacteria or G418 (Geneticin®) in eukaryotes
   1228..1773    +  rep_origin     p15A ori: Plasmids containing the medium-copy-number p15A origin of replication can be propagated in E. coli cells that contain a second plasmid with the ColE1 origin.
   1833..1966    +  rep_origin     RSF ori (fragment): Plasmids containing the RSF 1030 origin of replication can be propagated in E. coli cells that contain additional plasmids with compatible origins.
   1971..2110    -  misc_feature   bom: basis of mobility region from pBR322
   2212..2403    -  CDS            rop: Rop protein, which maintains plasmids at low copy number; rop
   2420..2800    +  CDS            YPB1_ECOLX: Protein predicted: Swiss-Prot protein existence level 4. From Escherichia coli.
   2872..3163    -  CDS            TcR (fragment): tetracycline efflux protein; tet; confers resistance to tetracycline
   3178..3199    -  protein_bind   CAP binding site: CAP binding activates transcription in the presence of cAMP. E. coli catabolite activator protein
   3212..4294    -  CDS            lacI: lac repressor; lacI; The lac repressor binds to the lac operator to inhibit transcription in E. coli. This inhibition can be relieved by adding lactose or isopropyl-β-D-thiogalactopyranoside (IPTG).
   4295..4372    -  promoter       lacI promoter: lacI
   4380..4659    -  CDS            TcR (fragment): tetracycline efflux protein; tet; confers resistance to tetracycline
   4681..4699    +  promoter       T7 promoter: promoter for bacteriophage T7 RNA polymerase
   4700..4724    +  protein_bind   lac operator: The lac repressor binds to the lac operator to inhibit transcription in E. coli. This inhibition can be relieved by adding lactose or isopropyl-β-D-thiogalactopyranoside (IPTG). lac repressor encoded by lacI
   4739..4761    +  RBS            RBS: efficient ribosome binding site from bacteriophage T7 gene 10 (Olins and Rangwala, 1989)
   5176..5225    +  CDS            SET1 (fragment): solubility-enhancement tag derived from T7 phage gene 10B
   5233..5280    +  terminator     T7 terminator: transcription terminator for bacteriophage T7 RNA polymerase
   5317..172     +  rep_origin     f1 ori (across the origin) (sequence partly withheld): f1 bacteriophage origin of replication; arrow indicates direction of (+) strand synthesis
>Addgene plasmid #216996 | pET26b(modified)-K-Sm | addgene full sequence | sequence record 445016 | Addgene NGS Result
GTTTTTCGCCCTTTGACGTTGGAGTCCACGTTCTTT
[37 nt withheld, positions 37-73]
ACCCTATCTCGGTCTATTCTTTTGATTTATAAGGGATTTTGCCGATTTCGGCCTATTGGTTAAAAAATGA
GCTGATTTAACAAAAATTTAACGCGAATTTTAACAAAATATTAACGCTTACAATTTAGGTGGCACTTTTC
GGGGAAATGTGCGCGGAACCCCTATTTGTTTATTTTTCTAAATACATTCAAATATGTATCCGCTCATGAA
TTAATTCTTAGAAAAACTCATCGAGCATCAAATGAAACTGCAATTTATTCATATCAGGATTATCAATACC
ATATTTTTGAAAAAGCCGTTTCTGTAATGAAGGAGAAAACTCACCGAGGCAGTTCCATAGGATGGCAAGA
TCCTGGTATCGGTCTGCGATTCCGACTCGTCCAACATCAATACAACCTATTAATTTCCCCTCGTCAAAAA
TAAGGTTATCAAGTGAGAAATCACCATGAGTGACGACTGAATCCGGTGAGAATGGCAAAAGTTTATGCAT
TTCTTTCCAGACTTGTTCAACAGGCCAGCCATTACGCTCGTCATCAAAATCACTCGCATCAACCAAACCG
TTATTCATTCGTGATTGCGCCTGAGCGAGACGAAATACGCGATCGCTGTTAAAAGGACAATTACAAACAG
GAATCGAATGCAACCGGCGCAGGAACACTGCCAGCGCATCAACAATATTTTCACCTGAATCAGGATATTC
TTCTAATACCTGGAATGCTGTTTTCCCGGGGATCGCAGTGGTGAGTAACCATGCATCATCAGGAGTACGG
ATAAAATGCTTGATGGTCGGAAGAGGCATAAATTCCGTCAGCCAGTTTAGTCTGACCATCTCATCTGTAA
CATCATTGGCAACGCTACCTTTGCCATGTTTCAGAAACAACTCTGGCGCATCGGGCTTCCCATACAATCG
ATAGATTGTCGCACCTGATTGCCCGACATTATCGCGAGCCCATTTATACCCATATAAATCAGCATCCATG
TTGGAATTTAATCGCGGCCTAGAGCAAGACGTTTCCCGTTGAATATGGCTCATAACACCCCTTGTATTAC
TGTTTATGTAAGCAGACAGTTTTATTGTTCATGACCAAAATCCCTTAACGTGAGTTTTCGTTCCACTGAG
CGTCAGACCCCGTAGAAAAGATCAAAGGATCTTCTTGAGATCGTTTTGGTCTGCGCGTAATCTCTTGCTC
TGAAAACGAAAAAACCGCCTTGCAGGTCGGTTTTTCGAAGGTTCTCTGAACTACCAACTCTTTGAACCGA
GGTAACTGGCTTGGAGGAGCGCAGTCACCAAAACTTGTCCTTTCAGTTTAGCCTTAACCGGCGCATGACT
TCAAGACTAACTCCTCTAAATCAATTACCAGTGGCTGCTGCCAGTGGTGCTTTTGCATGTCTTTCCGGGT
TGGACTCAAGACGATAGTTACCGGATAAGGCGCAGCGGTCGGACTGAACGGGGGGTTCGTGCATACAGTC
CAGCTTGGAGCGAACTGCCTACCCGGAACTGAGTGTCAGGCGTGGAATGAGACAAACGCGGCCATAACAG
CGGAATGACACCGGTAAACCGAAAGGCAGGAACAGGAGAGCGCACGAGGGAGCCGCCAGGGGGAAACGCC
TGGTATCTTTATAGTCCTGTCGGGTTTCGCCACCACTGATTTGAGCGTCAGATTTCGTGATGCTTGTCAG
GGGGGCGGAGCCTATGGAAAAACGTATGGAAAAACGCCAGCAACGCGGCCTTTTTACGGTTCCTGGCCTT
TTGCTGGCCTTTTGCTCACATGTTCTTTCCTGCGTTATCCCCTGATTCTGTGGATAACCGTATTACCGCC
TTTGAGTGAGCTGATACCGCTCGCCGCAGCCGAACGACCGAGCGCAGCGAGTCAGTGAGCGAGGAAGCGG
AAGAGCGCCTGATGCGGTATTTTCTCCTTACGCATCTGTGCGGTATTTCACACCGCAATGGTGCACTCTC
AGTACAATCTGCTCTGATGCCGCATAGTTAAGCCAGTATACACTCCGCTATCGCTACGTGACTGGGTCAT
GGCTGCGCCCCGACACCCGCCAACACCCGCTGACGCGCCCTGACGGGCTTGTCTGCTCCCGGCATCCGCT
TACAGACAAGCTGTGACCGTCTCCGGGAGCTGCATGTGTCAGAGGTTTTCACCGTCATCACCGAAACGCG
CGAGGCAGCTGCGGTAAAGCTCATCAGCGTGGTCGTGAAGCGATTCACAGATGTCTGCCTGTTCATCCGC
GTCCAGCTCGTTGAGTTTCTCCAGAAGCGTTAATGTCTGGCTTCTGATAAAGCGGGCCATGTTAAGGGCG
GTTTTTTCCTGTTTGGTCACTGATGCCTCCGTGTAAGGGGGATTTCTGTTCATGGGGGTAATGATACCGA
TGAAACGAGAGAGGATGCTCACGATACGGGTTACTGATGATGAACATGCCCGGTTACTGGAACGTTGTGA
GGGTAAACAACTGGCGGTATGGATGCGGCGGGACCAGAGAAAAATCACTCAGGGTCAATGCCAGCGCTTC
GTTAATACAGATGTAGGTGTTCCACAGGGTAGCCAGCAGCATCCTGCGATGCAGATCCGGAACATAATGG
TGCAGGGCGCTGACTTCCGCGTTTCCAGACTTTACGAAACACGGAAACCGAAGACCATTCATGTTGTTGC
TCAGGTCGCAGACGTTTTGCAGCAGCAGTCGCTTCACGTTCGCTCGCGTATCGGTGATTCATTCTGCTAA
CCAGTAAGGCAACCCCGCCAGCCTAGCCGGGTCCTCAACGACAGGAGCACGATCATGCGCACCCGTGGGG
CCGCCATGCCGGCGATAATGGCCTGCTTCTCGCCGAAACGTTTGGTGGCGGGACCAGTGACGAAGGCTTG
AGCGAGGGCGTGCAAGATTCCGAATACCGCAAGCGACAGGCCGATCATCGTCGCGCTCCAGCGAAAGCGG
TCCTCGCCGAAAATGACCCAGAGCGCTGCCGGCACCTGTCCTACGAGTTGCATGATAAAGAAGACAGTCA
TAAGTGCGGCGACGATAGTCATGCCCCGCGCCCACCGGAAGGAGCTGACTGGGTTGAAGGCTCTCAAGGG
CATCGGTCGAGATCCCGGTGCCTAATGAGTGAGCTAACTTACATTAATTGCGTTGCGCTCACTGCCCGCT
TTCCAGTCGGGAAACCTGTCGTGCCAGCTGCATTAATGAATCGGCCAACGCGCGGGGAGAGGCGGTTTGC
GTATTGGGCGCCAGGGTGGTTTTTCTTTTCACCAGTGAGACGGGCAACAGCTGATTGCCCTTCACCGCCT
GGCCCTGAGAGAGTTGCAGCAAGCGGTCCACGCTGGTTTGCCCCAGCAGGCGAAAATCCTGTTTGATGGT
GGTTAACGGCGGGATATAACATGAGCTGTCTTCGGTATCGTCGTATCCCACTACCGAGATATCCGCACCA
ACGCGCAGCCCGGACTCGGTAATGGCGCGCATTGCGCCCAGCGCCATCTGATCGTTGGCAACCAGCATCG
CAGTGGGAACGATGCCCTCATTCAGCATTTGCATGGTTTGTTGAAAACCGGACATGGCACTCCAGTCGCC
TTCCCGTTCCGCTATCGGCTGAATTTGATTGCGAGTGAGATATTTATGCCAGCCAGCCAGACGCAGACGC
GCCGAGACAGAACTTAATGGGCCCGCTAACAGCGCGATTTGCTGGTGACCCAATGCGACCAGATGCTCCA
CGCCCAGTCGCGTACCGTCTTCATGGGAGAAAATAATACTGTTGATGGGTGTCTGGTCAGAGACATCAAG
AAATAACGCCGGAACATTAGTGCAGGCAGCTTCCACAGCAATGGCATCCTGGTCATCCAGCGGATAGTTA
ATGATCAGCCCACTGACGCGTTGCGCGAGAAGATTGTGCACCGCCGCTTTACAGGCTTCGACGCCGCTTC
GTTCTACCATCGACACCACCACGCTGGCACCCAGTTGATCGGCGCGAGATTTAATCGCCGCGACAATTTG
CGACGGCGCGTGCAGGGCCAGACTGGAGGTGGCAACGCCAATCAGCAACGACTGTTTGCCCGCCAGTTGT
TGTGCCACGCGGTTGGGAATGTAATTCAGCTCCGCCATCGCCGCTTCCACTTTTTCCCGCGTTTTCGCAG
AAACGTGGCTGGCCTGGTTCACCACGCGGGAAACGGTCTGATAAGAGACACCGGCATACTCTGCGACATC
GTATAACGTTACTGGTTTCACATTCACCACCCTGAATTGACTCTCTTCCGGGCGCTATCATGCCATACCG
CGAAAGGTTTTGCGCCATTCGATGGTGTCCGGGATCTCGACGCTCTCCCTTATGCGACTCCTGCATTAGG
AAGCAGCCCAGTAGTAGGTTGAGGCCGTTGAGCACCGCCGCCGCAAGGAATGGTGCATGCAAGGAGATGG
CGCCCAACAGTCCCCCGGCCACGGGGCCTGCCACCATACCCACGCCGAAACAAGCGCTCATGAGCCCGAA
GTGGCGAGCCCGATCTTCCCCATCGGTGATGTCGGCGATATAGGCGCCAGCAACCGCACCTGTGGCGCCG
GTGATGCCGGCCACGATGCGTCCGGCGTAGAGGATCGAGATCTCGATCCCGCGAAATTAATACGACTCAC
TATAGGGGAATTGTGAGCGGATAACAATTCCCCTCTAGAAATAATTTTGTTTAACTTTAAGAAGGAGATA
TACATATGCAACCGGTCAGCCAAGCAAATGGACGAATCCACTTGGATCCTGATCAAGCTGAACAAGGCTT
AGCGCAGCTTGTGATGACAGTTATTGAGCTATTGAGGCAAATCGTTGAACGTCATGCCATGAGGCGGGTG
GAGGGTGGAACGTTGACGGACGAACAAATTGAAAACTTAGGAATTGCACTAATGAACTTAGAAGAAAAAA
TGGACGAGTTGAAAGAGGTGTTCGGTCTGGATGCAGAAGATTTAAATATTGATCTTGGACCGCTAGGCAG
CCTGCTTGTTTCTCAAGGCAGTTCAGGTGGTGGCGGGAGCGGAGGTGGAGGCTCGAGCGGTGTGACCGGC
TACCGGCTGTTCGAGGAGATTCTGTGAGGCTGTTTTGGCGGATGAGAGAAGATTGAGATCCGGCTGCTAA
CAAAGCCCGAAAGGAAGCTGAGTTGGCTGCTGCCACCGCTGAGCAATAACTAGCATAACCCCTTGGGGCC
TCTAAACGGGTCTTGAGGGGTTTTTTGCTGAAAGGAGGAACTATATCCGGATTGGCGAATGGG
[124 nt withheld, positions 5317-5440]
C
[91 nt withheld, positions 5442-5532]
A
[40 nt withheld, positions 5534-5573]
